>Addgene plasmid #62410 | MXS_E2-Crimson | depositor full sequence | sequence record 102471 | Full Sequence
CATGATATCAAACGCGTAACTCGAGATGGATAGCACTGAGAACGTCATCAAGCCCTTCATGCGCTTCAAG
GTGCACATGGAGGGCTCCGTGAACGGCCACGAGTTCGAGATCGAGGGCGTGGGCGAGGGCAAGCCCTACG
AGGGCACCCAGACCGCCAAGCTGCAAGTGACCAAGGGCGGCCCCCTGCCCTTCGCCTGGGACATCCTGTC
CCCCCAGTTCTTCTACGGCTCCAAGGCGTACATCAAGCACCCCGCCGACATCCCCGACTACCTCAAGCAG
TCCTTCCCCGAGGGCTTCAAGTGGGAGCGCGTGATGAACTTCGAGGACGGCGGCGTGGTGACCGTGACCC
AGGACTCCTCCCTGCAGGACGGCACCCTCATCTACCACGTGAAGTTCATCGGCGTGAACTTCCCCTCCGA
CGGCCCCGTAATGCAGAAGAAGACTCTGGGCTGGGAGCCCTCCACTGAGCGCAACTACCCCCGCGACGGC
GTGCTGAAGGGCGAGAACCACATGGCGCTGAAGCTGAAGGGCGGCGGCCACTACCTGTGTGAGTTCAAGT
CCATCTACATGGCCAAGAAGCCCGTGAAGCTGCCCGGCTACCACTACGTGGACTACAAGCTCGACATCAC
CTCCCACAACGAGGACTACACCGTGGTGGAGCAGTACGAGCGCGCCGAGGCCCGCCACCACCTGTTCCAG
GTCGACCAATTCGGGGAAATGTGCGCGGAACCCCTATTTGTTTATTTTTCTAAATACATTCAAATATGTA
TCCGCTCATGAGACAATAACCCTGATAAATGCTTCAATAATATTGAAAAAGGAAGAGTATGAGTATTCAA
CATTTCCGTGTCGCCCTTATTCCCTTTTTTGCGGCATTTTGCCTTCCTGTTTTTGCTCACCCAGAAACGC
TGGTGAAAGTAAAAGATGCTGAAGATCAGTTGGGTGCACGAGTGGGTTACATCGAACTGGATCTCAACAG
CGGTAAGATCCTTGAGAGTTTTCGCCCCGAAGAACGTTTTCCAATGATGAGCACTTTTAAAGTTCTGCTA
TGTGGCGCGGTATTATCCCGTATTGACGCCGGGCAAGAGCAACTCGGTCGCCGCATACACTATTCTCAGA
ATGACTTGGTTGAGTACTCACCAGTCACAGAAAAGCATCTTACGGATGGCATGACAGTAAGAGAATTATG
CAGTGCTGCCATAACCATGAGTGATAACACTGCGGCCAACTTACTTCTGACAACGATCGGAGGACCGAAG
GAGCTAACCGCTTTTTTGCACAACATGGGGGATCATGTAACTCGCCTTGATCGTTGGGAACCGGAGCTGA
ATGAAGCCATACCAAACGACGAGCGTGACACCACGATGCCTGTAGCAATGGCAACAACGTTGCGCAAACT
ATTAACTGGCGAACTACTTACTCTAGCTTCCCGGCAACAATTAATAGACTGGATGGAGGCGGATAAAGTT
GCAGGACCACTTCTGCGCTCGGCCCTTCCGGCTGGCTGGTTTATTGCTGATAAATCTGGAGCCGGTGAGC
GTGGGTCTCGCGGTATCATTGCAGCACTGGGGCCAGATGGTAAGCCCTCCCGTATCGTAGTTATCTACAC
GACGGGGAGTCAGGCAACTATGGATGAACGAAATAGACAGATCGCTGAGATAGGTGCCTCACTGATTAAG
CATTGGTAACTGTCAGACCAAGTTTACTCATATATACTTTAGATTGATTTAAAACTTCATTTTTAATTTA
AAAGGATCTAGGTGAAGATCCTTTTTGATAATCTCATGACCAAAATCCCTTAACGTGAGTTTTCGTTCCA
CTGAGCGTCAGACCCCGTAGAAAAGATCAAAGGATCTTCTTGAGATCCTTTTTTTCTGCGCGTAATCTGC
TGCTTGCAAACAAAAAAACCACCGCTACCAGCGGTGGTTTGTTTGCCGGATCAAGAGCTACCAACTCTTT
TTCCGAAGGTAACTGGCTTCAGCAGAGCGCAGATACCAAATACTGTTCTTCTAGTGTAGCCGTAGTTAGG
CCACCACTTCAAGAACTCTGTAGCACCGCCTACATACCTCGCTCTGCTAATCCTGTTACCAGTGGCTGCT
GCCAGTGGCGATAAGTCGTGTCTTACCGGGTTGGACTCAAGACGATAGTTACCGGATAAGGCGCAGCGGT
CGGGCTGAACGGGGGGTTCGTGCACACAGCCCAGCTTGGAGCGAACGACCTACACCGAACTGAGATACCT
ACAGCGTGAGCTATGAGAAAGCGCCACGCTTCCCGAAGGGAGAAAGGCGGACAGGTATCCGGTAAGCGGC
AGGGTCGGAACAGGAGAGCGCACGAGGGAGCTTCCAGGGGGAAACGCCTGGTATCTTTATAGTCCTGTCG
GGTTTCGCCACCTCTGACTTGAGCGTCGATTTTTGTGATGCTCGTCAGGGGGGCGGAGCCTATGGAAAAA
CGCCAGCAACGCGGCCTTTTTACGGTTCCTGGCCTTTTGCTGGCCTTTTGCTCACATGTTCTTTCCTGCG
TTATCCCCTGATTCTGTGGATAACCGTATTACCGCCTTTGAGTGAGCTGATACCGCTCGCCGCAGCCGAA
CGACCGAGCGCAGCGAGTCAGTGAGC
Features (pLannotate 1.2.2; 4 found; start..end, strand, type, name):
     26..700     +  CDS            E2-Crimson: E2-Crimson is a basic (constitutively fluorescent) far red fluorescent protein published in 2009, derived from Discosoma sp.. It is reported to be a rapidly-maturing tetramer with low acid sensitivity.
    724..828     +  promoter       AmpR promoter: bla
    829..1689    +  CDS            AmpR: β-lactamase; bla; confers resistance to ampicillin, carbenicillin, and related antibiotics
   1860..2448    +  rep_origin     ori: high-copy-number ColE1/pMB1/pBR322/pUC origin of replication
