[The description below was written by a language model from this plasmid's Addgene catalogue record and pLannotate feature annotations shown in this document.]
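Description:
MXS_E2-Crimson is a small synthetic-biology building-block plasmid from the MXS-chaining cloning platform, a modular system developed for assembling expression constructs for imaging and flow cytometry in mammalian cells. It consists of the minimal MXS_chaining vector backbone (about 1.9 kb) carrying a roughly 0.7 kb synthetic E2-Crimson coding sequence, for a total of about 2.6 kb. The backbone has only the elements needed for propagation in E. coli. These are a high-copy ColE1/pUC-type origin of replication and the β-lactamase gene (AmpR) with its native bla promoter, which confers ampicillin resistance.

The payload is the open reading frame for E2-Crimson, a constitutively fluorescent far-red protein derived from Discosoma sp. and reported to be a rapidly maturing tetramer with low acid sensitivity. The insert sits between MluI and SalI sites, both of which are retained after cloning. This is consistent with the part being designed to be excised and joined with other modules in successive chaining steps, although the record does not detail the chaining mechanism. The feature table shows no promoter, polyadenylation signal or mammalian selection marker flanking the coding sequence. As it stands, the plasmid is therefore a parts-storage or donor vector rather than a functional expression construct. E2-Crimson would need to be combined with promoter, terminator and other modules from the same toolkit to produce a far-red reporter or fusion cassette for use in mammalian systems.
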