Addgene plasmid #62410: MXS_E2-Crimson
Purpose: MXS_chaining vector with E2-Crimson
Depositing lab: Pierre Neveu. Depositing organization: European Molecular Biology Laboratory (EMBL), Heidelberg. Publication: MXS-Chaining: A Highly Efficient Cloning Platform for Imaging and Flow Cytometry Approaches in Mammalian Systems. Sladitschek HL, Neveu PA. PLoS One. 2015 Apr 24;10(4):e0124958. doi: 10.1371/journal.pone.0124958. eCollection 2015. PONE-D-15-01385 PubMed 25909630.
Backbone
  Vector backbone: MXS_chaining vector
  Backbone manufacturer: Neveu lab, Addgene plasmid #62394
  Backbone size w/o insert (bp): 1945
  Vector type: Synthetic Biology
Growth in bacteria
  Bacterial resistance: Ampicillin, 100 μg/mL
  Growth temperature: 37°C
  Growth strain: Mach1
  Copy number: High Copy
Gene/Insert
  Gene/Insert name: E2-Crimson
  Species: Synthetic
  Insert size (bp): 693
  Cloning method: Restriction Enzyme; 5′ cloning site MluI (not destroyed); 3′ cloning site SalI (not destroyed)
  Sequencing primers: 5′ TTACCGCCTTTGAGTGAG; 3′ TTGTCTCATGAGCGGATAC
Terms and licenses: Academic/Nonprofit Terms; Industry Terms: Not Available to Industry
How to cite: MXS_E2-Crimson was a gift from Pierre Neveu (Addgene plasmid # 62410 ; http://n2t.net/addgene:62410 ; RRID:Addgene_62410)
