>Addgene plasmid #62410 | MXS_E2-Crimson | addgene partial sequence | sequence record 104662 | pBR322ori-F 5'-GGGAAACGCCTGGTATCTTT-3'
GTGATGCTCGTCAGGGGGGCGGAGCCTATGGAAAAACGCCAGCAACGCGGCCTTTTTACGGTTCCTGGCC
TTTTGCTGGCCTTTTGCTCACATGTTCTTTCCTGCGTTATCCCCTGATTCTGTGGATAACCGTATTACCG
CCTTTGAGTGAGCTGATACCGCTCGCCGCAGCCGAACGACCGAGCGCAGCGAGTCAGTGAGCCATGATAT
CAAACGCGTAACTCGAGATGGATAGCACTGAGAACGTCATCAAGCCCTTCATGCGCTTCAAGGTGCACAT
GGAGGGCTCCGTGAACGGCCACGAGTTCGAGATCGAGGGCGTGGGCGAGGGCAAGCCCTACGAGGGCACC
CAGACCGCCAAGCTGCAAGTGACCAAGGGCGGCCCCCTGCCCTTCGCCTGGGACATCCTGTCCCCCCAGT
TCTTCTACGGCTCCAAGGCGTACATCAAGCACCCCGCCGACATCCCCGACTACCTCAAGCAGTCCTTCCC
CGAGGGCTTCAAGTGGGAGCGCGTGATGAACTTCGAGGACGGCGGCGTGGTGACCGTGACCCAGGACTCC
TCCCTGCAGGACGGCACCCTCATCTACCACGTGAAGTTCATCGGCGTGAACTTCCCCTCCGACGGCCCCG
TAATGCAGAAGAAGACTCTGGGCTGGGAGCCCTCCACTGAGCGCAACTA
