>Addgene plasmid #62410 | MXS_E2-Crimson | addgene partial sequence | sequence record 104663 | AmpSeq-F 5'-ctcatgagcggatacatatttgaa-3'
GAATTGGTCGACCTGGAACAGGTGGTGGCGGGCCTCGGCGCGCTCGTACTGCTCCACCACGGTGTAGTCC
TCGTTGTGGGAGGTGATGTCGAGCTTGTAGTCCACGTAGTGGTAGCCGGGCAGCTTCACGGGCTTCTTGG
CCATGTAGATGGACTTGAACTCACACAGGTAGTGGCCGCCGCCCTTCAGCTTCAGCGCCATGTGGTTCTC
GCCCTTCAGCACGCCGTCGCGGGGGTAGTTGCGCTCAGTGGAGGGCTCCCAGCCCAGAGTCTTCTTCTGC
ATTACGGGGCCGTCGGAGGGGAAGTTCACGCCGATGAACTTCACGTGGTAGATGAGGGTGCCGTCCTGCA
GGGAGGAGTCCTGGGTCACGGTCACCACGCCGCCGTCCTCGAAGTTCATCACGCGCTCCCACTTGAAGCC
CTCGGGGAAGGACTGCTTGAGGTAGTCGGGGATGTCGGCGGGGTGCTTGATGTACGCCTTGGAGCCGTAG
AAGAACTGGGGGGACAGGATGTCCCAGGCGAAGGGCAGGGGGCCGCCCTTGGTCACTTGCAGCTTGGCGG
TCTGGGTGCCCTCGTAGGGCTTGCCCTCGCCCACGCCCTCGATCTCGAACTCGTGGCCGTTCACGGAGCC
CTCCATGTGCACCTTGAAGCGCATGAAGGGCTTGATGACGTTCTCAGTGCTATCCATCTCGAGTTACGCG
TTTGATATCATGGCTCACTGACTCGCTGCGCTCGGTCGTTCGGCTGCGGCGAGCGGTATCAGCTCACTC
